>Addgene plasmid #204565 | pGEX6p-1-OSF-UFM1 | addgene full sequence | sequence record 403789 | Addgene NGS Result
TTATTTTTGATGGCGTTGGAATTAGCTTATCGACTGCACGGTGCACCAATGCTTCTGGCGTCAGGCAGCC
ATCGGAAGCTGTGGTATGGCTGTGCAGGTCGTAAATCACTGCATAATTCGTGTCGCTCAAGGCGCACTCC
CGTTCTGGATAATGTTTTTTGCGCCGACATCATAACGGTTCTGGCAAATATTCTGAAATGAGCTGTTGAC
AATTAATCATCGGCTCGTATAATGTGTGGAATTGTGAGCGGATAACAATTTCACACAGGAAACAGTATTC
ATGTCCCCTATACTAGGTTATTGGAAAATTAAGGGCCTTGTGCAACCCACTCGACTTCTTTTGGAATATC
TTGAAGAAAAATATGAAGAGCATTTGTATGAGCGCGATGAAGGTGATAAATGGCGAAACAAAAAGTTTGA
ATTGGGTTTGGAGTTTCCCAATCTTCCTTATTATATTGATGGTGATGTTAAATTAACACAGTCTATGGCC
ATCATACGTTATATAGCTGACAAGCACAACATGTTGGGTGGTTGTCCAAAAGAGCGTGCAGAGATTTCAA
TGCTTGAAGGAGCGGTTTTGGATATTAGATACGGTGTTTCGAGAATTGCATATAGTAAAGACTTTGAAAC
TCTCAAAGTTGATTTTCTTAGCAAGCTACCTGAAATGCTGAAAATGTTCGAAGATCGTTTATGTCATAAA
ACATATTTAAATGGTGATCATGTAACCCATCCTGACTTCATGTTGTATGACGCTCTTGATGTTGTTTTAT
ACATGGACCCAATGTGCCTGGATGCGTTCCCAAAATTAGTTTGTTTTAAAAAACGTATTGAAGCTATCCC
ACAAATTGATAAGTACTTGAAATCCAGCAAGTATATAGCATGGCCTTTGCAGGGCTGGCAAGCCACGTTT
GGTGGTGGCGACCATCCTCCAAAATCGGATCTGGAAGTTCTGTTCCAGGGGCCCCTGGGATCCATGGCTA
GCTGGAGCCACCCGCAGTTCGAGAAAGGTGGAGGTGCCCGAGGTGGATCGGGAGGTGGATCGTGGAGCCA
CCCGCAGTTCGAAAAAGGATTCGATTACAAGGATGACGATGACAAGGAATTCATGTCGAAGGTTTCCTTT
AAGATCACGCTGACGTCGGACCCACGGCTGCCGTACAAAGTACTCAGTGTTCCTGAAAGTACACCTTTCA
CAGCAGTCTTAAAGTTTGCAGCAGAAGAATTTAAAGTTCCTGCTGCAACAAGTGCAATTATTACCAATGA
TGGAATAGGAATAAATCCTGCACAGACTGCTGGAAATGTTTTTCTAAAACATGGTTCAGAACTGCGGATT
ATTCCTAGAGATCGTGTTGGATAACTCGAGCGGCCGCATCGTGACTGACTGACGATCTGCCTCGCGCGTT
TCGGTGATGACGGTGAAAACCTCTGACACATGCAGCTCCCGGAGACGGTCACAGCTTGTCTGTAAGCGGA
TGCCGGGAGCAGACAAGCCCGTCAGGGCGCGTCAGCGGGTGTTGGCGGGTGTCGGGGCGCAGCCATGACC
CAGTCACGTAGCGATAGCGGAGTGTATAATTCTTGAAGACGAAAGGGCCTCGTGATACGCCTATTTTTAT
AGGTTAATGTCATGATAATAATGGTTTCTTAGACGTCAGGTGGCACTTTTCGGGGAAATGTGCGCGGAAC
CCCTATTTGTTTATTTTTCTAAATACATTCAAATATGTATCCGCTCATGAGACAATAACCCTGATAAATG
CTTCAATAATATTGAAAAAGGAAGAGTATGAGTATTCAACATTTCCGTGTCGCCCTTATTCCCTTTTTTG
CGGCATTTTGCCTTCCTGTTTTTGCTCACCCAGAAACGCTGGTGAAAGTAAAAGATGCTGAAGATCAGTT
GGGTGCACGAGTGGGTTACATCGAACTGGATCTCAACAGCGGTAAGATCCTTGAGAGTTTTCGCCCCGAA
GAACGTTTTCCAATGATGAGCACTTTTAAAGTTCTGCTATGTGGCGCGGTATTATCCCGTGTTGACGCCG
GGCAAGAGCAACTCGGTCGCCGCATACACTATTCTCAGAATGACTTGGTTGAGTACTCACCAGTCACAGA
AAAGCATCTTACGGATGGCATGACAGTAAGAGAATTATGCAGTGCTGCCATAACCATGAGTGATAACACT
GCGGCCAACTTACTTCTGACAACGATCGGAGGACCGAAGGAGCTAACCGCTTTTTTGCACAACATGGGGG
ATCATGTAACTCGCCTTGATCGTTGGGAACCGGAGCTGAATGAAGCCATACCAAACGACGAGCGTGACAC
CACGATGCCTGCAGCAATGGCAACAACGTTGCGCAAACTATTAACTGGCGAACTACTTACTCTAGCTTCC
CGGCAACAATTAATAGACTGGATGGAGGCGGATAAAGTTGCAGGACCACTTCTGCGCTCGGCCCTTCCGG
CTGGCTGGTTTATTGCTGATAAATCTGGAGCCGGTGAGCGTGGGTCTCGCGGTATCATTGCAGCACTGGG
GCCAGATGGTAAGCCCTCCCGTATCGTAGTTATCTACACGACGGGGAGTCAGGCAACTATGGATGAACGA
AATAGACAGATCGCTGAGATAGGTGCCTCACTGATTAAGCATTGGTAACTGTCAGACCAAGTTTACTCAT
ATATACTTTAGATTGATTTAAAACTTCATTTTTAATTTAAAAGGATCTAGGTGAAGATCCTTTTTGATAA
TCTCATGACCAAAATCCCTTAACGTGAGTTTTCGTTCCACTGAGCGTCAGACCCCGTAGAAAAGATCAAA
GGATCTTCTTGAGATCCTTTTTTTCTGCGCGTAATCTGCTGCTTGCAAACAAAAAAACCACCGCTACCAG
CGGTGGTTTGTTTGCCGGATCAAGAGCTACCAACTCTTTTTCCGAAGGTAACTGGCTTCAGCAGAGCGCA
GATACCAAATACTGTCCTTCTAGTGTAGCCGTAGTTAGGCCACCACTTCAAGAACTCTGTAGCACCGCCT
ACATACCTCGCTCTGCTAATCCTGTTACCAGTGGCTGCTGCCAGTGGCGATAAGTCGTGTCTTACCGGGT
TGGACTCAAGACGATAGTTACCGGATAAGGCGCAGCGGTCGGGCTGAACGGGGGGTTCGTGCACACAGCC
CAGCTTGGAGCGAACGACCTACACCGAACTGAGATACCTACAGCGTGAGCTATGAGAAAGCGCCACGCTT
CCCGAAGGGAGAAAGGCGGACAGGTATCCGGTAAGCGGCAGGGTCGGAACAGGAGAGCGCACGAGGGAGC
TTCCAGGGGGAAACGCCTGGTATCTTTATAGTCCTGTCGGGTTTCGCCACCTCTGACTTGAGCGTCGATT
TTTGTGATGCTCGTCAGGGGGGCGGAGCCTATGGAAAAACGCCAGCAACGCGGCCTTTTTACGGTTCCTG
GCCTTTTGCTGGCCTTTTGCTCACATGTTCTTTCCTGCGTTATCCCCTGATTCTGTGGATAACCGTATTA
CCGCCTTTGAGTGAGCTGATACCGCTCGCCGCAGCCGAACGACCGAGCGCAGCGAGTCAGTGAGCGAGGA
AGCGGAAGAGCGCCTGATGCGGTATTTTCTCCTTACGCATCTGTGCGGTATTTCACACCGCATAAATTCC
GACACCATCGAATGGCGCAAAACCTTTCGCGGTATGGCATGATAGCGCCCGGAAGAGAGTCAATTCAGGG
TGGTGAATGTGAAACCAGTAACGTTATACGATGTCGCAGAGTATGCCGGTGTCTCTTATCAGACCGTTTC
CCGCGTGGTGAACCAGGCCAGCCACGTTTCTGCGAAAACGCGGGAAAAAGTGGAAGCGGCGATGGCGGAG
CTGAATTACATTCCCAACCGCGTGGCACAACAACTGGCGGGCAAACAGTCGTTGCTGATTGGCGTTGCCA
CCTCCAGTCTGGCCCTGCACGCGCCGTCGCAAATTGTCGCGGCGATTAAATCTCGCGCCGATCAACTGGG
TGCCAGCGTGGTGGTGTCGATGGTAGAACGAAGCGGCGTCGAAGCCTGTAAAGCGGCGGTGCACAATCTT
CTCGCGCAACGCGTCAGTGGGCTGATCATTAACTATCCGCTGGATGACCAGGATGCCATTGCTGTGGAAG
CTGCCTGCACTAATGTTCCGGCGTTATTTCTTGATGTCTCTGACCAGACACCCATCAACAGTATTATTTT
CTCCCATGAAGACGGTACGCGACTGGGCGTGGAGCATCTGGTCGCATTGGGTCACCAGCAAATCGCGCTG
TTAGCGGGCCCATTAAGTTCTGTCTCGGCGCGTCTGCGTCTGGCTGGCTGGCATAAATATCTCACTCGCA
ATCAAATTCAGCCGATAGCGGAACGGGAAGGCGACTGGAGTGCCATGTCCGGTTTTCAACAAACCATGCA
AATGCTGAATGAGGGCATCGTTCCCACTGCGATGCTGGTTGCCAACGATCAGATGGCGCTGGGCGCAATG
CGCGCCATTACCGAGTCCGGGCTGCGCGTTGGTGCGGATATCTCGGTAGTGGGATACGACGATACCGAAG
ACAGCTCATGTTATATCCCGCCGTTAACCACCATCAAACAGGATTTTCGCCTGCTGGGGCAAACCAGCGT
GGACCGCTTGCTGCAACTCTCTCAGGGCCAGGCGGTGAAGGGCAATCAGCTGTTGCCCGTCTCACTGGTG
AAAAGAAAAACCACGCTAGCGCCCAATACGCAAACCGCCTCTCCCCGCGCGTTGGCCGATTCATTAATGC
AGCTGGCACGACAGGTTTCCCGACTGGAAAGCGGGCAGTGAGCGCAACGCAATTAATGTAAGTTAGCTCA
CTCATTAGGCACCCCAGGCTTTACACTTTATGCTTCCGGCTCGTATGTTGTGTGGAATTGTGAGCGGATA
ACAATTTCACACAGGAAACAGCTATGACCATGATTACGGATTCACTGGCCGTCGTTTTACAACGTCGTGA
CTGGGAAAACCCTGGCGTTACCCAACTTAATCGCCTTGCAGCACATCCCCCTTTCGCCAGCTGGCGTAAT
AGCGAAGAGGCCCGCACCGATCGCCCTTCCCAACAGTTGCGCAGCCTGAATGGCGAATGGCGCTTTGCCT
GGTTTCCGGCACCAGAAGCGGTGCCGGAAAGCTGGCTGGAGTGCGATCTTCCTGAGGCCGATACTGTCGT
CGTCCCCTCAAACTGGCAGATGCACGGTTACGATGCGCCCATCTACACCAACGTGACCTATCCCATTACG
GTCAATCCGCCGTTTGTTCCCACGGAGAATCCGACGGGTTGTTACTCGCTCACATTTAATGTTGATGAAA
GCTGGCTACAGGAAGGCCAGACGCGAA
Features (pLannotate 1.2.2; 20 found; start..end, strand, type, name):
     14..130     -  CDS            yciV (fragment): RNAAM_ECOLI - Also known as trpH From Escherichia coli (strain K12).
    206..234     +  promoter       tac promoter: strong E. coli promoter; hybrid between the trp and lac UV5 promoters
    242..258     +  protein_bind   lac operator: The lac repressor binds to the lac operator to inhibit transcription in E. coli. This inhibition can be relieved by adding lactose or isopropyl-β-D-thiogalactopyranoside (IPTG). lac repressor encoded by lacI
    281..934     +  CDS            GST26_SCHJA: Experimental evidence at protein level: Swiss-Prot protein existence level 1. GST isoenzymes appear to play a central role in the parasite detoxification system. Other functions are also suspected including a role in increasing the solubility of haematin in the parasite gut. From Schistosoma japonicum (Blood fluke).
    983..1002    +  CDS            Strep-Tag II (fragment): peptide that binds Strep-Tactin®, an engineered form of streptavidin
   1043..1065    +  CDS            Strep-Tag II (fragment): peptide that binds Strep-Tactin®, an engineered form of streptavidin
   1073..1096    +  CDS            FLAG: FLAG® epitope tag, followed by an enterokinase cleavage site
   1103..1351    +  CDS            UFM1: UFM1_HUMAN - Also known as C13orf20 From Homo sapiens (Human).
   1387..1426    +  CDS            rop (fragment): Rop protein, which maintains plasmids at low copy number; rop
   1528..1568    +  misc_feature   bom (fragment): basis of mobility region from pBR322
   1673..1777    +  promoter       AmpR promoter: bla
   1778..2638    +  CDS            AmpR: β-lactamase; bla; confers resistance to ampicillin, carbenicillin, and related antibiotics
   2809..3397    +  rep_origin     ori: high-copy-number ColE1/pMB1/pBR322/pUC origin of replication
   3583..3634    -  misc_feature   bom (fragment): basis of mobility region from pBR322
   3641..3718    +  promoter       lacI promoter: lacI
   3719..4801    +  CDS            lacI: lac repressor; lacI; The lac repressor binds to the lac operator to inhibit transcription in E. coli. This inhibition can be relieved by adding lactose or isopropyl-β-D-thiogalactopyranoside (IPTG).
   4814..4835    +  protein_bind   CAP binding site: CAP binding activates transcription in the presence of cAMP. E. coli catabolite activator protein
   4850..4880    +  promoter       lac promoter: promoter for the E. coli lac operon
   4888..4904    +  protein_bind   lac operator: The lac repressor binds to the lac operator to inhibit transcription in E. coli. This inhibition can be relieved by adding lactose or isopropyl-β-D-thiogalactopyranoside (IPTG). lac repressor encoded by lacI
   4924..5097    +  CDS            lacZα: LacZα fragment of β-galactosidase; lacZ fragment
