[The description below was written by a language model from this plasmid's Addgene catalogue record and pLannotate feature annotations shown in this document.]
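Description:
pGEX6p-1-OSF-UFM1 is a bacterial expression plasmid of about 5.3 kb, built on the pGEX6p-1 backbone, for producing a multiply tagged form of human UFM1 (ubiquitin-fold modifier 1) in E. coli. It replicates from a high-copy ColE1/pMB1-type origin and is selected with ampicillin through the bla (β-lactamase) gene and its own promoter. The backbone also carries lacI with its promoter, so the plasmid supplies its own lac repressor. Remnants typical of pGEX vectors are annotated as well, including bom and rop fragments and a lac promoter/operator with lacZα.

The expression cassette is driven by the tac promoter, a strong trp/lac hybrid, followed by a lac operator. Transcription is therefore held off by LacI and induced with IPTG. The open reading frame begins with Schistosoma japonicum glutathione S-transferase. Next come two Strep-tag II motifs (annotated as fragments) and a FLAG epitope, which presumably make up the "OSF" element in the name, and then the UFM1 coding sequence. The pGEX6p series normally has a protease cleavage site after GST, but the feature table does not annotate one here. The insert carries a deletion of residues 84–85, and the annotated coding span of 249 nt fits an 83-residue product. Removing the C-terminal residues of UFM1 generally mimics the processed, mature form with its C-terminal glycine exposed, although the record does not state this rationale.

The fusion allows purification on glutathione resin and further capture or detection through the Strep and FLAG tags. The associated work concerns ufmylation and ER-phagy, so recombinant UFM1 for biochemical assays is a plausible use. The cloning sites used are not recorded.
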