Addgene plasmid #204565: pGEX6p-1-OSF-UFM1
Purpose: Expresses GST-Strep-FLAG-tagged UFM1 in E.coli
Depositing lab: Masaaki Komatsu. Depositing organization: Juntendo University. Publication: The UFM1 system regulates ER-phagy through the ufmylation of CYB5R3. Ishimura R, El-Gowily AH, Noshiro D, Komatsu-Hirota S, Ono Y, Shindo M, Hatta T, Abe M, Uemura T, Lee-Okada HC, Mohamed TM, Yokomizo T, Ueno T, Sakimura K, Natsume T, Sorimachi H, Inada T, Waguri S, Noda NN, Komatsu M. Nat Commun. 2022 Dec 21;13(1):7857. doi: 10.1038/s41467-022-35501-0. PubMed 36543799.
Backbone
  Vector backbone: pGEX6p-1
  Vector type: Bacterial Expression
Growth in bacteria
  Bacterial resistance: Ampicillin, 100 μg/mL
  Growth temperature: 37°C
  Growth strain: DH5alpha
  Copy number: High Copy
Gene/Insert
  Gene/Insert name: UFM1
  Species: H. sapiens (human)
  Mutation: delta84-85aa
  Entrez Gene: UFM1 (a.k.a. BM-002, C13orf20, HLD14)
  Cloning method: Restriction Enzyme; 5′ cloning site Unknown (unknown if destroyed); 3′ cloning site Unknown (unknown if destroyed)
Terms and licenses: Academic/Nonprofit Terms; Industry Terms: Not Available to Industry
How to cite: pGEX6p-1-OSF-UFM1 was a gift from Masaaki Komatsu (Addgene plasmid # 204565 ; http://n2t.net/addgene:204565 ; RRID:Addgene_204565)
